Addgene plasmid #159706: pG20_GUS_Blp
Purpose: (Empty Backbone) pGREEN-based cloning construct for expression in planta
Depositing lab: Hans-Henning Kunz. Depositing organization: Washington State University. Publication: An updated pGREEN-based vector suite for cost-effective cloning in plant molecular biology. Pratt AI, Knoblauch J, Kunz HH. MicroPubl Biol. 2020 Oct 7;2020. doi: 10.17912/micropub.biology.000317. PubMed 33274321.
Backbone
  Vector backbone: pGREEN
  Backbone size (bp): 6856
  Vector type: Plant Expression
  Selectable markers: Basta
  Tag / fusion protein: GUS (C terminal on backbone)
Growth in bacteria
  Bacterial resistance: Kanamycin, 50 μg/mL
  Growth temperature: 37°C
  Growth strain: DH5alpha
  Copy number: High Copy
Gene/Insert
  Gene/Insert name: None
  Tag / fusion protein: GUS (C terminal on backbone)
Terms and licenses: Academic/Nonprofit Terms; Industry Terms: Not Available to Industry
Depositor comments: Empty pGREEN expression vector for cloning; HSP terminator. Addgene QC identified an IS4 element in the plasmid backbone that the depositor does not find to be of functional concern but care should be taken to ensure the IS4 element has not transposed elsewhere.
How to cite: pG20_GUS_Blp was a gift from Hans-Henning Kunz (Addgene plasmid # 159706 ; http://n2t.net/addgene:159706 ; RRID:Addgene_159706)
