[The description below was written by a language model from this plasmid's Addgene catalogue record and pLannotate feature annotations shown in this document.]
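Description:
pG20_GUS_Blp is an empty plant expression vector built on the pGREEN binary backbone, intended as a cloning recipient for genes to be expressed in planta. It is maintained at high copy in E. coli through a ColE1/pUC-type origin with kanamycin selection (aph(3')-Ia). It also carries the pSa origin typical of pGREEN vectors, which supports replication in Agrobacterium when the replicase is supplied in trans from a helper plasmid. Nopaline-type left and right border repeats define the T-DNA that is transferred to the plant genome.

Within the T-DNA there are two units. Next to the left border, a CaMV 35S promoter drives the bar gene (phosphinothricin acetyltransferase), followed by the CaMV poly(A) signal, which gives Basta/glufosinate selection of transformants. Facing the opposite way, toward the right border, sits the E. coli β-glucuronidase (uidA/GUS) coding sequence, followed by the Arabidopsis HSP18.2 terminator. An inserted coding sequence is therefore expressed as a C-terminal GUS fusion, suitable for histochemical or fluorometric reporter assays. There is an unannotated stretch of roughly 700 bp between the 35S promoter of the selection cassette and GUS. The record does not state what promoter, if any, drives the GUS cassette, nor the layout of the cloning site. A short NOS promoter fragment and the Tn903 transposase and yokD fragments appear to be backbone remnants or annotation hits rather than functional parts.

The depositor's sequence is 6,856 bp, whereas the repository's sequencing result is 8,194 bp. The extra sequence lies in the backbone between the ColE1 origin and KanR, where an RNA-OUT feature is annotated, consistent with the IS4 insertion element flagged in quality control. The depositor does not consider it functionally important, but it could in principle transpose elsewhere.
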