Features (pLannotate 1.2.2; 14 found; start..end, strand, type, name):
     63..498     +  rep_origin     pSa ori: origin of replication from bacterial plasmid pSa
    625..647     +  misc_feature   LB T-DNA repeat: left border repeat from nopaline C58 T-DNA (truncated)
    655..831     -  polyA_signal   CaMV poly(A) signal: cauliflower mosaic virus polyadenylation signal
    881..1045    -  CDS            yokD (fragment): YOKD_BACSU - Experimental evidence at protein level: Swiss-Prot protein existence level 1. May contribute to antibiotic resistance. From Bacillus subtilis (strain 168).
   1066..1614    -  CDS            bar: PAT_STRHY - Experimental evidence at protein level: Swiss-Prot protein existence level 1. Inactivates phosphinothricin (PPT) by transfer of an acetyl group from acetyl CoA. Can also acetylate demethylphosphinothricin but not PTT or glutamate. This enzyme is an effector of phosphinothricin tripeptide (PTT or bialaphos) resistance. From Streptomyces hygroscopicus. Introduced by genetic manipulation and expressed in glufosinate-tolerant maize by Dekalb Genetics.
   1634..1979    -  promoter       CaMV 35S promoter: strong constitutive promoter from cauliflower mosaic virus
   1636..1682    -  promoter       minimal CaMV 35S promoter: minimal 35S promoter from cauliflower mosaic virus
   2707..4515    +  CDS            uidA: BGLR_ECOLI - Also known as gurA, gusA. Experimental evidence at protein level: Swiss-Prot protein existence level 1. From Escherichia coli (strain K12).
   4526..4774    +  terminator     HSP terminator: efficient transcription terminator from the Arabidopsis thaliana heat shock protein 18.2 gene (Nagaya et al., 2010)
   4785..4815    -  promoter       NOS promoter (fragment): nopaline synthase promoter
   4939..4963    +  misc_feature   RB T-DNA repeat: right border repeat from nopaline C58 T-DNA
   5054..5642    -  rep_origin     ori: high-copy-number ColE1/pMB1/pBR322/pUC origin of replication
   5813..6628    -  CDS            KanR: aminoglycoside phosphotransferase; aph(3')-Ia; confers resistance to kanamycin in bacteria or G418 (Geneticin®) in eukaryotes
   6813..58      +  CDS            TRA2_ECOLX (fragment) (across the origin): Protein predicted: Swiss-Prot protein existence level 4. Required for transposition of transposon Tn903. From Escherichia coli.
>Addgene plasmid #159706 | pG20_GUS_Blp | depositor full sequence | sequence record 308938 | Full Sequence
AGCTCTCATCAACCGTGGCTCCCTCACTTTCTGGCTGGATGATGGGGCGATTCAGGCGATCCCCATCCAA
CAGCCCGCCGTCGAGCGGGCTTTTTTATCCCCGGAAGCCTGTGGATAGAGGGTAGTTATCCACGTGAAAC
CGCTAATGCCCCGCAAAGCCTTGATTCACGGGGCTTTCCGGCCCGCTCCAAAAACTATCCACGTGAAATC
GCTAATCAGGGTACGTGAAATCGCTAATCGGAGTACGTGAAATCGCTAATAAGGTCACGTGAAATCGCTA
ATCAAAAAGGCACGTGAGAACGCTAATAGCCCTTTCAGATCAACAGCTTGCAAACACCCCTCGCTCCGGC
AAGTAGTTACAGCAAGTAGTATGTTCAATTAGCTTTTCAATTATGAATATATATATCAATTATTGGTCGC
CCTTGGCTTGTGGACAATGCGCTACGCGCACCGGCTCCGCCCGTGGACAACCGCAAGCGGTTGCCCACCG
TCGAGCGCCTTTGCCCACAACCCGGCGGCCGGCCGCAACAGATCGTTTTATAAATTTTTTTTTTTGAAAA
AGAAAAAGCCCGAAAGGCGGCAACCTCTCGGGCTTCTGGATTTCCGATCCCCGGAATTAGATCTTGGCAG
GATATATTGTGGTGTAACGTTATCGATCTGGATTTTAGTACTGGATTTTGGTTTTAGGAATTAGAAATTT
TATTGATAGAAGTATTTTACAAATACAAATACATACTAAGGGTTTCTTATATGCTCAACACATGAGCGAA
ACCCTATAAGAACCCTAATTTCCCTTATCGGGAAACTACTCACACATTATTTATGGAGAAAATAGAGAGA
GATAGATTTGTAGAGAGAGACTGGTGATTTCAGCGTACCGAATTAATTCCTGAATCACTGCGACCGGCCC
TCCCGCGACCCAGCCGAGCGAGCTTAGCGAACTGTGGACGAGAACTGTGCCACCAAGCGTAAGGCCGTTC
TCTCGCATTTGCCTTGCTAGGCTCGCGCGAGTTGCTGGCTGAGGCGTTCTCGAAATCAGCTCTTGTTCGG
TCGGCATCTACTTCAGATTTCGGTGACGGGCAGGACCGGACGGGGCGGCACCGGCAGGCTGAAGTCCAGC
TGCCAGAAACCCACGTCATGCCAGTTCCCGTGCTTGAAGCCGGCCGCCCGCAGCATGCCGCGGGGGGCAT
ATCCGAGCGCCTCGTGCATGCGCACGCTCGGGTCGTTGGGCAGCCCGATGACAGCGACCACGCTCTTGAA
GCCCTGTGCCTCCAGGGACTTCAGCAGGTGGGTGTAGAGCGTGGAGCCCAGTCCCGTCCGCTGGTGGCGG
GGGGAGACGTACACGGTGGACTCGGCCGTCCAGTCGTAGGCGTTGCGTGCCTTCCAGGGACCCGCGTAGG
CGATGCCGGCGACCTCGCCGTCCACCTCGGCGACGAGCCAGGGATAGCGCTCCCGCAGACGGACGAGGTC
GTCCGTCCACTCCTGCGGTTCCTGCGGCTCGGTACGGAAGTTGACCGTGCTTGTCTCGATGTAGTGGTTG
ACGATGGTGCAGACCGCCGGCATGTCCGCCTCGGTGGCACGGCGGATGTCGGCCGGGCGTCGTTCTGGGC
TCATAGGGGGGATCAGCTTGGGCTGTCCTCTCCAAATGAAATGAACTTCCTTATATAGAGGAAGGGTCTT
GCGAAGGATAGTGGGATTGTGCGTCATCCCTTACGTCAGTGGAGATGTCACATCAATCCACTTGCTTTGA
AGTCGTGGTTGGAACGACTTCTTTTTCCACGATGCTCCTCGTGGGTGGGGGTCCATCTTTGGGACCACTG
TCGGCAGAGGCATCTTGAATGATAGCCTTTCCTTTATCGCAATGATGGCATTTGTAGGAGCCACCTTCCT
TTTCTACTGTCCTTTCGATGAAGTGACAGATAGCTGGGCAATGGAATCCGAGGAGGTTTCCCGAAATTAC
CCTTTGTTGAAAAGTCTCAATAAAGCTTCGACGAGTCAGTAATAAACGGCGTCAAAGTGGTTGCAGCCGG
CACACACGAGTCGTGTTTATCAACTCAAAGCACAAATACTTTTCCTCAACCTAAAAATAAGGCAATTAGC
CAAAAACAACTTTGCGTGTAAACAACGCTCAATACACGTGTCATTTTATTATTAGCTATTGCTTCACCGC
CTTAGCTTTCTCGTGACCTAGTCGTCCTCGTCTTTTCTTCTTCTTCTTCTATAAAACAATACCCAAAGAC
CTCTTCTTCTTCACAATTCAGATTTCAATTTCTCAAAATCTTAAAAACTTTCTCTCAATTCTCTCTACCG
TGATCAAGGTAAATTTCTGTGTTCCTTATTCTCTCAAAATCTTCGATTTTGTTTTCGTTCGATCCCAATT
TCGTATATGTTCTTTGGTTTAGATTCTGTTAATCTTAGATCGAAGTCGATTTTCTGGGTTTGATCGTTAG
ATATCATCTTAATTCTCGATTAGGGTTTCATAGATATCATCCGATTTGTTCAAATAATTTGAGTTTTGTC
GAATAATTACTCTTCGATTTGTGATTTCTATCTAGATCTGGTGTTAGTTTCTAGTTTGTGCGATCGAATT
TGTCGATTAATCTGAGTTTTTCTGATTAACAGACTAGAGTTAACCGGGCTCAGGCCTGGCGCGCCACTAG
TGGATCCATCGATAGTACTGTCGACCTCGAGGGTACCGCTCCCGGGATGTTACGTCCTGTAGAAACCCCA
ACCCGTGAAATCAAAAAACTCGACGGCCTGTGGGCATTCAGTCTGGATCGCGAAAACTGTGGAATTGATC
AGCGTTGGTGGGAAAGCGCGTTACAAGAAAGCCGGGCAATTGCTGTGCCAGGCAGTTTTAACGATCAGTT
CGCCGATGCAGATATTCGTAATTATGCGGGCAACGTCTGGTATCAGCGCGAAGTCTTTATACCGAAAGGT
TGGGCAGGCCAGCGTATCGTGCTGCGTTTCGATGCGGTCACTCATTACGGCAAAGTGTGGGTCAATAATC
AGGAAGTGATGGAGCATCAGGGCGGCTATACGCCATTTGAAGCCGATGTCACGCCGTATGTTATTGCCGG
GAAAAGTGTACGTATCACCGTTTGTGTGAACAACGAACTGAACTGGCAGACTATCCCGCCGGGAATGGTG
ATTACCGACGAAAACGGCAAGAAAAAGCAGTCTTACTTCCATGATTTCTTTAACTATGCCGGAATCCATC
GCAGCGTAATGCTCTACACCACGCCGAACACCTGGGTGGACGATATCACCGTGGTGACGCATGTCGCGCA
AGACTGTAACCACGCGTCTGTTGACTGGCAGGTGGTGGCCAATGGTGATGTCAGCGTTGAACTGCGTGAT
GCGGATCAACAGGTGGTTGCAACTGGACAAGGCACTAGCGGGACTTTGCAAGTGGTGAATCCGCACCTCT
GGCAACCGGGTGAAGGTTATCTCTATGAACTGTGCGTCACAGCCAAAAGCCAGACAGAGTGTGATATCTA
CCCGCTTCGCGTCGGCATCCGGTCAGTGGCAGTGAAGGGCGAACAGTTCCTGATTAACCACAAACCGTTC
TACTTTACTGGCTTTGGTCGTCATGAAGATGCGGACTTGCGTGGCAAAGGATTCGATAACGTGCTGATGG
TGCACGACCACGCATTAATGGACTGGATTGGGGCCAACTCCTACCGTACCTCGCATTACCCTTACGCTGA
AGAGATGCTCGACTGGGCAGATGAACATGGCATCGTGGTGATTGATGAAACTGCTGCTGTCGGCTTTAAC
CTCTCTTTAGGCATTGGTTTCGAAGCGGGCAACAAGCCGAAAGAACTGTACAGCGAAGAGGCAGTCAACG
GGGAAACTCAGCAAGCGCACTTACAGGCGATTAAAGAGCTGATAGCGCGTGACAAAAACCACCCAAGCGT
GGTGATGTGGAGTATTGCCAACGAACCGGATACCCGTCCGCAAGGTGCACGGGAATATTTCGCGCCACTG
GCGGAAGCAACGCGTAAACTCGACCCGACGCGTCCGATCACCTGCGTCAATGTAATGTTCTGCGACGCTC
ACACCGATACCATCAGCGATCTCTTTGATGTGCTGTGCCTGAACCGTTATTACGGATGGTATGTCCAAAG
CGGCGATTTGGAAACGGCAGAGAAGGTACTGGAAAAAGAACTTCTGGCCTGGCAGGAGAAACTGCATCAG
CCGATTATCATCACCGAATACGGCGTGGATACGTTAGCCGGGCTGCACTCAATGTACACCGACATGTGGA
GTGAAGAGTATCAGTGTGCATGGCTGGATATGTATCACCGCGTCTTTGATCGCGTCAGCGCCGTCGTCGG
TGAACAGGTATGGAATTTCGCCGATTTTGCGACCTCGCAAGGCATATTGCGCGTTGGCGGTAACAAGAAA
GGGATCTTCACTCGCGACCGCAAACCGAAGTCGGCGGCTTTTCTGCTGCAAAAACGCTGGACTGGCATGA
ACTTCGGTGAAAAACCGCAGCAGGGAGGCAAACAATGAGAGCTCATATGAAGATGAAGATGAAATATTTG
GTGTGTCAAATAAATAGCTTGTGTGCTTAAGTTTGTGTTTTTTTCTTGGCTTGTTGTGTTATGAATTTGT
GGCTTTTTCTAATATTAAATGAATGTAAGATCTCATTATAATGAATAAACAAATGTTTCTATAATCCATT
GTGAATGTTTTGTTGGATCTCTTCTGCAGCATATAACTACTGTATGTGCTATGGTATGGACTATGGAATA
TGATTAAAGATAAGGAATTCAGATCGGCTGAGTGGCTCCTTCAACGTTGCGGTTCTGTCAGTTCCAAACG
TAAAACGGCTTGTCCCGCGTCATCGGCGGGGGTCATAACGTGACTCCCTTAATTCTCCGCTCATGATCAG
ATTGTCGTTTCCCGCCTTCAGTTTAAACTATCAGTGTTTGACAGGATATATTGGCGGGTAAACTAAGTCG
CTGTATGTGTTTGTTTGAGATCTCATGTGAGCAAAAGGCCAGCAAAAGGCCAGGAACCGTAAAAAGGCCG
CGTTGCTGGCGTTTTTCCATAGGCTCCGCCCCCCTGACGAGCATCACAAAAATCGACGCTCAAGTCAGAG
GTGGCGAAACCCGACAGGACTATAAAGATACCAGGCGTTTCCCCCTGGAAGCTCCCTCGTGCGCTCTCCT
GTTCCGACCCTGCCGCTTACCGGATACCTGTCCGCCTTTCTCCCTTCGGGAAGCGTGGCGCTTTCTCATA
GCTCACGCTGTAGGTATCTCAGTTCGGTGTAGGTCGTTCGCTCCAAGCTGGGCTGTGTGCACGAACCCCC
CGTTCAGCCCGACCGCTGCGCCTTATCCGGTAACTATCGTCTTGAGTCCAACCCGGTAAGACACGACTTA
TCGCCACTGGCAGCAGCCACTGGTAACAGGATTAGCAGAGCGAGGTATGTAGGCGGTGCTACAGAGTTCT
TGAAGTGGTGGCCTAACTACGGCTACACTAGAAGAACAGTATTTGGTATCTGCGCTCTGCTGAAGCCAGT
TACCTTCGGAAGAAGAGTTGGTAGCTCTTGATCCGGCAAACAAACCACCGCTGGTAGCGGTGGTTTTTTT
GTTTGCAAGCAGCAGATTACGCGCAGAAAAAAAGGATCTCAAGAAGATCCTTTGATCTTTTCTACGGGGT
CTGACGCTCAGTGGAACGAAAACTCACGTTAAGGGATTTTGGTCATGAGATTATCAAAAAGGATCTTCAC
CTAGATCCTTTTAAATTAAAAATGAAGTTTTAAATCAATCTAAAGTATATATGTGTAACATTGGTCTAGT
GATTAGAAAAACTCATCGAGCATCAAATGAAACTGCAATTTATTCATATCAGGATTATCAATACCATATT
TTTGAAAAAGCCGTTTCTGTAATGAAGGAGAAAACTCACCGAGGCAGTTCCATAGGATGGCAAGATCCTG
GTATCGGTCTGCGATTCCGACTCGTCCAACATCAATACAACCTATTAATTTCCCCTCGTCAAAAATAAGG
TTATCAAGTGAGAAATCACCATGAGTGACGACTGAATCCGGTGAGAATGGCAAAAGTTTATGCATTTCTT
TCCAGACTTGTTCAACAGGCCAGCCATTACGCTCGTCATCAAAATCACTCGCATCAACCAAACCGTTATT
CATTCGTGATTGCGCCTGAGCGAGACGAAATACGCGATCGCTGTTAAAAGGACAATTACAAACAGGAATC
GAATGCAACCGGCGCAGGAACACTGCCAGCGCATCAACAATATTTTCACCTGAATCAGGATATTCTTCTA
ATACCTGGAATGCTGTTTTCCCTGGGATCGCAGTGGTGAGTAACCATGCATCATCAGGAGTACGGATAAA
ATGCTTGATGGTCGGAAGAGGCATAAATTCCGTCAGCCAGTTTAGTCTGACCATCTCATCTGTAACATCA
TTGGCAACGCTACCTTTGCCATGTTTCAGAAACAACTCTGGCGCATCGGGCTTCCCATACAATCGGTAGA
TTGTCGCACCTGATTGCCCGACATTATCGCGAGCCCATTTATACCCATATAAATCAGCATCCATGTTGGA
ATTTAATCGCGGCCTTGAGCAAGACGTTTCCCGTTGAATATGGCTCATAACACCCCTTGTATTACTGTTT
ATGTAAGCAGACAGTTTTATTGTTCATGATGATATATTTTTATCTTGTGCAATGTAACATCAGAGATTTT
GAGACACAACGTGGCTTTGTTGAATAAATCGAACTTTTGCTGAGTTGAAGGATCAGATCACGCATCTTCC
CGACAACGCAGACCGTTCCGTGGCAAAGCAAAAGTTCAAAATCACCAACTGGTCCACCTACAACAA
