Features (pLannotate 1.2.2; 15 found; start..end, strand, type, name):
    728..2539    +  CDS            GUS: β-glucuronidase; uidA (or gusA) from E. coli
   2547..2795    +  terminator     HSP terminator: efficient transcription terminator from the Arabidopsis thaliana heat shock protein 18.2 gene (Nagaya et al., 2010)
   2806..2836    -  promoter       NOS promoter (fragment): nopaline synthase promoter
   2960..2984    +  misc_feature   RB T-DNA repeat: right border repeat from nopaline C58 T-DNA
   3075..3663    -  rep_origin     ori: high-copy-number ColE1/pMB1/pBR322/pUC origin of replication
   3853..3922    -  ncRNA          RNA-OUT: Accession: RF00240 - RNA-OUT
   5172..5987    -  CDS            KanR: aminoglycoside phosphotransferase; aph(3')-Ia; confers resistance to kanamycin in bacteria or G418 (Geneticin®) in eukaryotes
   6172..6273    +  CDS            TRA2_ECOLX (fragment): Protein predicted: Swiss-Prot protein existence level 4. Required for transposition of transposon Tn903. From Escherichia coli.
   6278..6713    +  rep_origin     pSa ori: origin of replication from bacterial plasmid pSa
   6840..6862    +  misc_feature   LB T-DNA repeat: left border repeat from nopaline C58 T-DNA (truncated)
   6870..7046    -  polyA_signal   CaMV poly(A) signal: cauliflower mosaic virus polyadenylation signal
   7096..7260    -  CDS            yokD (fragment): YOKD_BACSU - Experimental evidence at protein level: Swiss-Prot protein existence level 1. May contribute to antibiotic resistance. From Bacillus subtilis (strain 168).
   7281..7829    -  CDS            bar: PAT_STRHY - Experimental evidence at protein level: Swiss-Prot protein existence level 1. Inactivates phosphinothricin (PPT) by transfer of an acetyl group from acetyl CoA. Can also acetylate demethylphosphinothricin but not PTT or glutamate. This enzyme is an effector of phosphinothricin tripeptide (PTT or bialaphos) resistance. From Streptomyces hygroscopicus. Introduced by genetic manipulation and expressed in glufosinate-tolerant maize by Dekalb Genetics.
   7849..8194    -  promoter       CaMV 35S promoter: strong constitutive promoter from cauliflower mosaic virus
   7851..7897    -  promoter       minimal CaMV 35S promoter: minimal 35S promoter from cauliflower mosaic virus
>Addgene plasmid #159706 | pG20_GUS_Blp | addgene full sequence | sequence record 314392 | Addgene NGS Result
ATAAAGCTTCGACGAGTCAGTAATAAACGGCGTCAAAGTGGTTGCAGCCGGCACACACGAGTCGTGTTTA
TCAACTCAAAGCACAAATACTTTTCCTCAACCTAAAAATAAGGCAATTAGCCAAAAACAACTTTGCGTGT
AAACAACGCTCAATACACGTGTCATTTTATTATTAGCTATTGCTTCACCGCCTTAGCTTTCTCGTGACCT
AGTCGTCCTCGTCTTTTCTTCTTCTTCTTCTATAAAACAATACCCAAAGACCTCTTCTTCTTCACAATTC
AGATTTCAATTTCTCAAAATCTTAAAAACTTTCTCTCAATTCTCTCTACCGTGATCAAGGTAAATTTCTG
TGTTCCTTATTCTCTCAAAATCTTCGATTTTGTTTTCGTTCGATCCCAATTTCGTATATGTTCTTTGGTT
TAGATTCTGTTAATCTTAGATCGAAGACGATTTTCTGGGTTTGATCGTTAGATATCATCTTAATTCTCGA
TTAGGGTTTCATAGATATCATCCGATTTGTTCAAATAATTTGAGTTTTGTCGAATAATTACTCTTCGATT
TGTGATTTCTATCTAGATCTGGTGTTAGTTTCTAGTTTGTGCGATCGAATTTGTCGATTAATCTGAGTTT
TTCTGATTAACAGACTAGAGTTAACCGGGCTCAGGCCTGGCGCGCCACTAGTGGATCCATCGATAGTACT
GTCGACCTCGAGGGTACCGCTCCCGGGATGTTACGTCCTGTAGAAACCCCAACCCGTGAAATCAAAAAAC
TCGACGGCCTGTGGGCATTCAGTCTGGATCGCGAAAACTGTGGAATTGATCAGCGTTGGTGGGAAAGCGC
GTTACAAGAAAGCCGGGCAATTGCTGTGCCAGGCAGTTTTAACGATCAGTTCGCCGATGCAGATATTCGT
AATTATGCGGGCAACGTCTGGTATCAGCGCGAAGTCTTTATACCGAAAGGTTGGGCAGGCCAGCGTATCG
TGCTGCGTTTCGATGCGGTCACTCATTACGGCAAAGTGTGGGTCAATAATCAGGAAGTGATGGAGCATCA
GGGCGGCTATACGCCATTTGAAGCCGATGTCACGCCGTATGTTATTGCCGGGAAAAGTGTACGTATCACC
GTTTGTGTGAACAACGAACTGAACTGGCAGACTATCCCGCCGGGAATGGTGATTACCGACGAAAACGGCA
AGAAAAAGCAGTCTTACTTCCATGATTTCTTTAACTATGCCGGAATCCATCGCAGCGTAATGCTCTACAC
CACGCCGAACACCTGGGTGGACGATATCACCGTGGTGACGCATGTCGCGCAAGACTGTAACCACGCGTCT
GTTGACTGGCAGGTGGTGGCCAATGGTGATGTCAGCGTTGAACTGCGTGATGCGGATCAACAGGTGGTTG
CAACTGGACAAGGCACTAGCGGGACTTTGCAAGTGGTGAATCCGCACCTCTGGCAACCGGGTGAAGGTTA
TCTCTATGAACTGTGCGTCACAGCCAAAAGCCAGACAGGGTGTGATATCTACCCGCTTCGCGTCGGCATC
CGGTCAGTGGCAGTGAAGGGCGAACAGTTCCTGATTAACCACAAACCGTTCTACTTTACTGGCTTTGGTC
GTCATGAAGATGCGGACTTGCGTGGCAAAGGATTCGATAACGTGCTGATGGTGCACGACCACGCATTAAT
GGACTGGATTGGGGCCAACTCCTACCGTACCTCGCATTACCCTTACGCTGAAGAGATGCTCGACTGGGCA
GATGAACATGGCATCGTGGTGATTGATGAAACTGCTGCTGTCGGCTTTAACCTCTCTTTAGGCATTGGTT
TCGAAGCGGGCAACAAGCCGAAAGAACTGTACAGCGAAGAGGCAGTCAACGGGGAAACTCAGCAAGCGCA
CTTACAGGCGATTAAAGAGCTGATAGCGCGTGACAAAAACCACCCAAGCGTGGTGATGTGGAGTATTGCC
AACGAACCGGATACCCGTCCGCAAGGTGCACGGGAATATTTCGCGCCACTGGCGGAAGCAACGCGTAAAC
TCGACCCGACGCGTCCGATCACCTGCGTCAATGTAATGTTCTGCGACGCTCACACCGATACCATCAGCGA
TCTCTTTGATGTGCTGTGCCTGAACCGTTATTACGGATGGTATGTCCAAAGCGGCGATTTGGAAACGGCA
GAGAAGGTACTGGAAAAAGAACTTCTGGCCTGGCAGGAGAAACTGCATCAGCCGATTATCATCACCGAAT
ACGGCGTGGATACGTTAGCCGGGCTGCACTCAATGTACACCGACATGTGGAGTGAAGAGTATCAGTGTGC
ATGGCTGGATATGTATCACCGCGTCTTTGATCGCGTCAGCGCCGTCGTCGGTGAACAGGTATGGAATTTC
GCCGATTTTGCGACCTCGCAAGGCATATTGCGCGTTGGCGGTAACAAGAAAGGGATCTTCACTCGCGACC
GCAAACCGAAGTCGGCGGCTTTTCTGCTGCAAAAACGCTGGACTGGCATGAACTTCGGTGAAAAACCGCA
GCAGGGAGGCAAACAATGAGAGCTCATATGAAGATGAAGATGAAATATTTGGTGTGTCAAATAAATAGCT
TGTGTGCTTAAGTTTGTGTTTTTTTCTTGGCTTGTTGTGTTATGAATTTGTGGCTTTTTCTAATATTAAA
TGAATGTAAGATCTCATTATAATGAATAAACAAATGTTTCTATAATCCATTGTGAATGTTTTGTTGGATC
TCTTCTGCAGCATATAACTACTGTATGTGCTATGGTATGGACTATGGAATATGATTAAAGATAAGGAATT
CAGATCGGCTGAGTGGCTCCTTCAACGTTGCGGTTCTGTCAGTTCCAAACGTAAAACGGCTTGTCCCGCG
TCATCGGCGGGGGTCATAACGTGACTCCCTTAATTCTCCGCTCATGATCAGATTGTCATTTCCCGCCTTC
AGTTTAAACTATCAGTGTTTGACAGGATATATTGGCGGGTAAACTAAGTCGCTGTATGTGTTTGTTTGAG
ATCTCATGTGAGCAAAAGGCCAGCAAAAGGCCAGGAACCGTAAAAAGGCCGCGTTGCTGGCGTTTTTCCA
TAGGCTCCGCCCCCCTGACGAGCATCACAAAAATCGACGCTCAAGTCAGAGGTGGCGAAACCCGACAGGA
CTATAAAGATACCAGGCGTTTCCCCCTGGAAGCTCCCTCGTGCGCTCTCCTGTTCCGACCCTGCCGCTTA
CCGGATACCTGTCCGCCTTTCTCCCTTCGGGAAGCGTGGCGCTTTCTCATAGCTCACGCTGTAGGTATCT
CAGTTCGGTGTAGGTCGTTCGCTCCAAGCTGGGCTGTGTGCACGAACCCCCCGTTCAGCCCGACCGCTGC
GCCTTATCCGGTAACTATCGTCTTGAGTCCAACCCGGTAAGACACGACTTATCGCCACTGGCAGCAGCCA
CTGGTAACAGGATTAGCAGAGCGAGGTATGTAGGCGGTGCTACAGAGTTCTTGAAGTGGTGGCCTAACTA
CGGCTACACTAGAAGAACAGTATTTGGTATCTGCGCTCTGCTGAAGCCAGTTACCTTCGGAAGAAGAGTT
GGTAGCTCTTGATCCGGCAAACAAACCACCGCTGGTAGCGGTGGTTTTTTTGTTTGCAAGCAGCAGATTA
CGCGCAGAAAAAAAGGATCTCAAGAAGATCCTTTGATCTTTTCTACGGGGTCTGACGCTCAGTGGAACGA
AAACTCACGTTAAGGGATTTTGGTCATGAGATTATCAAAAAGGATCTTCACCTAGATCCTTTTAAATTAA
AAATGAAGTTTTAAATCAATCTAAAGTACTGATGAATCCCCTAATGATTTTTATCAAAATCATTAAGTTA
AGGTAGATACACATCTTGTCATATGATCAAATGGTTTCGCCAAAAATCAATAATCAGACAACAAAATGTG
CGAACTCGATATTTTACACGACTCTCTTTACCAATTCTGCCCCGAATTACACTTAAAACGACTCAACAGC
TTAACGTTGGCTTGCCACGCCTTACTTGACTGTAAAACTCTCACTCTTACCGAACTTGGCCGTAACCTGC
CAACCAAAGCGAGAACAAAACATAACATCAAACGAATCGACCGATTGTTAGGTAATCGTCACCTCCACAA
AGAGCGACTCGCTGTATACCGTTGGCATGCTAGCTTTATCTGTTCGGGCAATACGATGCCCATTGTACTT
GTTGACTGGTCTGATATCCGTGAGCAAAAACGGCTTATGGTATTGCGAGCTTCAGTCGCACTACACGGTC
GTTCTGTTACTCTTTATGAGAAAGCGTTCCCGCTTTCAGAGCAATGTTCAAAGAAAGCTCATGACCAATT
TCTAGCCGACCTTGCGAGCATTCTACCGAGTAACACCACACCGCTCATTGTCAGTGATGCTGGCTTTAAA
GTGCCATGGTATAAATCCGTTGAGAAGCTGGGTTGGTACTGGTTAAGTCGAGTAAGAGGAAAAGTACAAT
ATGCAGACCTAGGAGCGGAAAACTGGAAACCTATCAGCAACTTACATGATATGTCATCTAGTCACTCAAA
GACTTTAGGCTATAAGAGGCTGACTAAAAGCAATCCAATCTCATGCCAAATTCTATTGTATAAATCTCGC
TCTAAAGGCCGAAAAAATCAGCGCTCGACACGGACTCATTGTCACCACCCGTCACCTAAAATCTACTCAG
CGTCGGCAAAGGAGCCATGGATTCTAGCAACTAACTTACCTGTTGAAATTCGAACACCCAAACAACTTGT
TAATATCTATTCGAAGCGAATGCAGATTGAAGAAACCTTCCGAGACTTGAAAAGTCCTGCCTACGGACTA
GGCCTACGCCATAGCCGAACGAGCAGCTCAGAGCGTTTTGATATCATGCTGCTAATCGCCCTGATGCTTC
AACTAACATGTTGGCTTGCGGGCGTTCATGCTCAGAAACAAGGTTGGGACAAGCACTTCCAGGCTAACAC
AGTCAGAAATCGAAACGTACTCTCAACAGTTCGCTTAGGCATGGAAGTTTTGCGGCATTCTGGCTACACA
ATAACAAGGGAAGACTTACTCGTGGCTGCAACCCTACTAGCTCAAAATTTATTCACACATGGTTACGCTT
TGGGGAAATTATGAGGGGATCTCTCAGTCTAAAGTATATATGTGTAACATTGGTCTAGTGATTAGAAAAA
CTCATCGAGCATCAAATGAAACTGCAATTTATTCATATCAGGATTATCAATACCATATTTTTGAAAAAGC
CGTTTCTGTAATGAAGGAGAAAACTCACCGAGGCAGTTCCATAGGATGGCAAGATCCTGGTATCGGTCTG
CGATTCCGACTCGTCCAACATCAATACAACCTATTAATTTCCCCTCGTCAAAAATAAGGTTATCAAGTGA
GAAATCACCATGAGTGACGACTGAATCCGGTGAGAATGGCAAAAGTTTATGCATTTCTTTCCAGACTTGT
TCAACAGGCCAGCCATTACGCTCGTCATCAAAATCACTCGCATCAACCAAACCGTTATTCATTCGTGATT
GCGCCTGAGCGAGACGAAATACGCGATCGCTGTTAAAAGGACAATTACAAACAGGAATCGAATGCAACCG
GCGCAGGAACACTGCCAGCGCATCAACAATATTTTCACCTGAATCAGGATATTCTTCTAATACCTGGAAT
GCTGTTTTCCCTGGGATCGCAGTGGTGAGTAACCATGCATCATCAGGAGTACGGATAAAATGCTTGATGG
TCGGAAGAGGCATAAATTCCGTCAGCCAGTTTAGTCTGACCATCTCATCTGTAACATCATTGGCAACGCT
ACCTTTGCCATGTTTCAGAAACAACTCTGGCGCATCGGGCTTCCCATACAATCGGTAGATTGTCGCACCT
GATTGCCCGACATTATCGCGAGCCCATTTATACCCATATAAATCAGCATCCATGTTGGAATTTAATCGCG
GCCTTGAGCAAGACGTTTCCCGTTGAATATGGCTCATAACACCCCTTGTATTACTGTTTATGTAAGCAGA
CAGTTTTATTGTTCATGATGATATATTTTTATCTTGTGCAATGTAACATCAGAGATTTTGAGACACAACG
TGGCTTTGTTGAATAAATCGAACTTTTGCTGAGTTGAAGGATCAGATCACGCATCTTCCCGACAACGCAG
ACCGTTCCGTGGCAAAGCAAAAGTTCAAAATCACCAACTGGTCCACCTACAACAAAGCTCTCATCAACCG
TGGCTCCCTCACTTTCTGGCTGGATGATGGGGCGATTCAGGCGATCCCCATCCAACAGCCCGCCGTCGAG
CGGGCTTTTTTATCCCCGGAAGCCTGTGGATAGAGGGTAGTTATCCACGTGAAACCGCTAATGCCCCGCA
AAGCCTTGATTCACGGGGCTTTCCGGCCCGCTCCAAAAACTATCCACGTGAAATCGCTAATCAGGGTACG
TGAAATCGCTAATCGGAGTACGTGAAATCGCTAATAAGGTCACGTGAAATCGCTAATCAAAAAGGCACGT
GAGAACGCTAATAGCCCTTTCAGATCAACAGCTTGCAAACACCCCTCGCTCCGGCAAGTAGTTACAGCAA
GTAGTATGTTCAATTAGCTTTTCAATTATGAATATATATATCAATTATTGGTCGCCCTTGGCTTGTGGAC
AATGCGCTACGCGCACCGGCTCCGCCCGTGGACAACCGCAAGCGGTTGCCCACCGTCGAGCGCCTTTGCC
CACAACCCGGCGGCCGGCCGCAACAGATCGTTTTATAAATTTTTTTTTTTGAAAAAGAAAAAGCCCGAAA
GGCGGCAACCTCTCGGGCTTCTGGATTTCCGATCCCCGGAATTAGATCTTGGCAGGATATATTGTGGTGT
AACGTTATCGATCTGGATTTTAGTACTGGATTTTGGTTTTAGGAATTAGAAATTTTATTGATAGAAGTAT
TTTACAAATACAAATACATACTAAGGGTTTCTTATATGCTCAACACATGAGCGAAACCCTATAAGAACCC
TAATTTCCCTTATCGGGAAACTACTCACACATTATTTATGGAGAAAATAGAGAGAGATAGATTTGTAGAG
AGAGACTGGTGATTTCAGCGTACCGAATTAATTCCTGAATCACTGCGACCGGCCCTCCCGCGACCCAGCC
GAGCGAGCTTAGCGAACTGTGGACGAGAACTGTGCCACCAAGCGTAAGGCCGTTCTCTCGCATTTGCCTT
GCTAGGCTCGCGCGAGTTGCTGGCTGAGGCGTTCTCGAAATCAGCTCTTGTTCGGTCGGCATCTACTTCA
GATTTCGGTGACGGGCAGGACCGGACGGGGCGGCACCGGCAGGCTGAAGTCCAGCTGCCAGAAACCCACG
TCATGCCAGTTCCCGTGCTTGAAGCCGGCCGCCCGCAGCATGCCGCGGGGGGCATATCCGAGCGCCTCGT
GCATGCGCACGCTCGGGTCGTTGGGCAGCCCGATGACAGCGACCACGCTCTTGAAGCCCTGTGCCTCCAG
GGACTTCAGCAGGTGGGTGTAGAGCGTGGAGCCCAGTCCCGTCCGCTGGTGGCGGGGGGAGACGTACACG
GTGGACTCGGCCGTCCAGTCGTAGGCGTTGCGTGCCTTCCAGGGACCCGCGTAGGCGATGCCGGCGACCT
CGCCGTCCACCTCGGCGACGAGCCAGGGATAGCGCTCCCGCAGACGGACGAGGTCGTCCGTCCACTCCTG
CGGTTCCTGCGGCTCGGTACGGAAGTTGACCGTGCTTGTCTCGATGTAGTGGTTGACGATGGTGCAGACC
GCCGGCATGTCCGCCTCGGTGGCACGGCGGATGTCGGCCGGGCGTCGTTCTGGGCTCATAGGGGGGATCA
GCTTGGGCTGTCCTCTCCAAATGAAATGAACTTCCTTATATAGAGGAAGGGTCTTGCGAAGGATAGTGGG
ATTGTGCGTCATCCCTTACGTCAGTGGAGATGTCACATCAATCCACTTGCTTTGAAGTCGTGGTTGGAAC
GACTTCTTTTTCCACGATGCTCCTCGTGGGTGGGGGTCCATCTTTGGGACCACTGTCGGCAGAGGCATCT
TGAATGATAGCCTTTCCTTTATCGCAATGATGGCATTTGTAGGAGCCACCTTCCTTTTCTACTGTCCTTT
CGATGAAGTGACAGATAGCTGGGCAATGGAATCCGAGGAGGTTTCCCGAAATTACCCTTTGTTGAAAAGT
CTCA
